Addgene plasmid #54377: LII dy 4-6
Depositing lab: Martin Parniske. Depositing organization: Ludwig-Maximilians-Universitaet Muenchen (LMU). Publication: A modular plasmid assembly kit for multigene expression, gene silencing and silencing rescue in plants. Binder A, Lambert J, Morbitzer R, Popp C, Ott T, Lahaye T, Parniske M. PLoS One. 2014 Feb 13;9(2):e88218. doi: 10.1371/journal.pone.0088218. eCollection 2014. PubMed 24551083.
Backbone
  Vector backbone: pAMP (Genart)
  Backbone manufacturer: Geneart
  Vector type: cloning vector
Growth in bacteria
  Bacterial resistance: Ampicillin, 100 μg/mL
  Growth temperature: 37°C
  Growth strain: DH5alpha
  Copy number: High Copy
Gene/Insert
  Gene/Insert name: dummy 4-6
  Species: Synthetic
  Cloning method: Unknown
  Sequencing primers: 5′ M13-F20; 3′ M13Rev
Terms and licenses: Academic/Nonprofit Terms; Industry Terms: Not Available to Industry
Depositor comments: LII/LIV dummy
How to cite: LII dy 4-6 was a gift from Martin Parniske (Addgene plasmid # 54377 ; http://n2t.net/addgene:54377 ; RRID:Addgene_54377)
