[The description below was written by a language model from this plasmid's Addgene catalogue record and pLannotate feature annotations shown in this document.]
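Description:
LII dy 4-6 is a small (about 2.5 kb) bacterial cloning plasmid built on the pAMP gene-synthesis backbone from Geneart. It belongs to a modular plasmid assembly kit designed for multigene expression, gene silencing and silencing rescue in plants. It is propagated in E. coli at high copy number from a ColE1/pUC-type origin and is selected with ampicillin through a β-lactamase gene driven by its native bla promoter. The remaining annotated features are short backbone remnants rather than functional modules. They comprise fragments of an M13 phage origin, lacZα and lacI, a very short match to an RSF origin, and a T7 promoter next to the cloning region. The recorded sequencing primers, M13 forward and reverse, flank the insert.

The payload is a synthetic "dummy 4-6" element, which the depositor describes as an LII/LIV dummy. The feature table annotates no coding sequence, plant promoter or terminator in the insert region, which fits a non-functional placeholder rather than an expression unit. In hierarchical modular cloning systems of this kind, a dummy module typically fills assembly positions that the user does not need. Here the name suggests that it bridges positions 4 through 6, so that a higher-level multigene construct can still be closed when fewer transcription units are being combined. The record does not state the exact composition of the dummy, the restriction sites or overhangs that flank it, or the cloning method used to make it, so its precise junction compatibility has to be taken from the kit's documentation.

The plasmid is therefore an assembly accessory. It does not itself carry genes for expression in plants or any plant selection marker.
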