Features (pLannotate 1.2.2; 8 found; start..end, strand, type, name):
    103..963     -  CDS            AmpR: β-lactamase; bla; confers resistance to ampicillin, carbenicillin, and related antibiotics
    964..1068    -  promoter       AmpR promoter: bla
   1094..1225    -  rep_origin     M13 ori (fragment): M13 bacteriophage origin of replication; arrow indicates direction of (+) strand synthesis
   1246..1402    -  CDS            lacZα (fragment): LacZα fragment of β-galactosidase; lacZ fragment
   1411..1429    +  promoter       T7 promoter: promoter for bacteriophage T7 RNA polymerase
   1667..1714    -  CDS            lacI (fragment): lac repressor; lacI; The lac repressor binds to the lac operator to inhibit transcription in E. coli. This inhibition can be relieved by adding lactose or isopropyl-β-D-thiogalactopyranoside (IPTG).
   1751..1791    -  rep_origin     RSF ori (fragment): Plasmids containing the RSF 1030 origin of replication can be propagated in E. coli cells that contain additional plasmids with compatible origins.
   1869..2457    -  rep_origin     ori: high-copy-number ColE1/pMB1/pBR322/pUC origin of replication
>Addgene plasmid #54377 | LII dy 4-6 | depositor full sequence | sequence record 84597 | Full Sequence
GGTCATGAGATTATCAAAAAGGATCTTCACCTAGATCCTTTTAAATTAAAAATGAAGTTTTAAATCAATC
TAAAGTATATATGAGTAAACTTGGTCTGACAGTTACCAATGCTTAATCAGTGAGGCACCTATCTCAGCGA
TCTGTCTATTTCGTTCATCCATAGTTGCCTGACTCCCCGTCGTGTAGATAACTACGATACGGGAGGGCTT
ACCATCTGGCCCCAGTGCTGCAATGATACCGCGAGAACCACGCTCACCGGCTCCAGATTTATCAGCAATA
AACCAGCCAGCCGGAAGGGCCGAGCGCAGAAGTGGTCCTGCAACTTTATCCGCCTCCATCCAGTCTATTA
ATTGTTGCCGGGAAGCTAGAGTAAGTAGTTCGCCAGTTAATAGTTTGCGCAACGTTGTTGCCATTGCTAC
AGGCATCGTGGTGTCACGCTCGTCGTTTGGTATGGCTTCATTCAGCTCCGGTTCCCAACGATCAAGGCGA
GTTACATGATCCCCCATGTTGTGCAAAAAAGCGGTTAGCTCCTTCGGTCCTCCGATCGTTGTCAGAAGTA
AGTTGGCCGCAGTGTTATCACTCATGGTTATGGCAGCACTGCATAATTCTCTTACTGTCATGCCATCCGT
AAGATGCTTTTCTGTGACTGGTGAGTACTCAACCAAGTCATTCTGAGAATAGTGTATGCGGCGACCGAGT
TGCTCTTGCCCGGCGTCAATACGGGATAATACCGCGCCACATAGCAGAACTTTAAAAGTGCTCATCATTG
GAAAACGTTCTTCGGGGCGAAAACTCTCAAGGATCTTACCGCTGTTGAGATCCAGTTCGATGTAACCCAC
TCGTGCACCCAACTGATCTTCAGCATCTTTTACTTTCACCAGCGTTTCTGGGTGAGCAAAAACAGGAAGG
CAAAATGCCGCAAAAAAGGGAATAAGGGCGACACGGAAATGTTGAATACTCATACTCTTCCTTTTTCAAT
ATTATTGAAGCATTTATCAGGGTTATTGTCTCATGAGCGGATACATATTTGAATGTATTTAGAAAAATAA
ACAAATAGGGGTTCCGCGCACATTTCCCCGAAAAGTGCCACCTAAATTGTAAGCGTTAATATTTTGTTAA
AATTCGCGTTAAATTTTTGTTAAATCAGCTCATTTTTTAACCAATAGGCCGAAATCGGCAAAATCCCTTA
TAAATCAAAAGAATAGACCGAGATAGGGTTGAGTGGCCGCTACAGGGCGCTCCCATTCGCCATTCAGGCT
GCGCAACTGTTGGGAAGGGCGTTTCGGTGCGGGCCTCTTCGCTATTACGCCAGCTGGCGAAAGGGGGATG
TGCTGCAAGGCGATTAAGTTGGGTAACGCCAGGGTTTTCCCAGTCACGACGTTGTAAAACGACGGCCAGT
GAGCGCGACGTAATACGACTCACTATAGGGCGAATTGGCGGAAGGCCGTCAAGGCCACGTGTCTTGTCCA
GGCGCGCCATGAGCTCTAAAGCTTCGCTCGAGCTGAAGACAATGTCTAGATAATTAGGCTAAACTATCCT
TAAGGTCTGTTGTCTTCCCTCGAATTCCCAAGCTTATCTCGACCCGGGGTAGCGGCCGCTTGGATCCCAG
AATTCTAGGTACCTCTTAATTAATGGAGCACAAGACTGGCCTCATGGGCCTTCCGCTCACTGCCCGCTTT
CCAGTCGGGAAACCTGTCGTGCCAGCTGCATTAACATGGTCATAGCTGTTTCCTTGCGTATTGGGCGCTC
TCCGCTTCCTCGCTCACTGACTCGCTGCGCTCGGTCGTTCGGGTAAAGCCTGGGGTGCCTAATGAGCAAA
AGGCCAGCAAAAGGCCAGGAACCGTAAAAAGGCCGCGTTGCTGGCGTTTTTCCATAGGCTCCGCCCCCCT
GACGAGCATCACAAAAATCGACGCTCAAGTCAGAGGTGGCGAAACCCGACAGGACTATAAAGATACCAGG
CGTTTCCCCCTGGAAGCTCCCTCGTGCGCTCTCCTGTTCCGACCCTGCCGCTTACCGGATACCTGTCCGC
CTTTCTCCCTTCGGGAAGCGTGGCGCTTTCTCATAGCTCACGCTGTAGGTATCTCAGTTCGGTGTAGGTC
GTTCGCTCCAAGCTGGGCTGTGTGCACGAACCCCCCGTTCAGCCCGACCGCTGCGCCTTATCCGGTAACT
ATCGTCTTGAGTCCAACCCGGTAAGACACGACTTATCGCCACTGGCAGCAGCCACTGGTAACAGGATTAG
CAGAGCGAGGTATGTAGGCGGTGCTACAGAGTTCTTGAAGTGGTGGCCTAACTACGGCTACACTAGAAGA
ACAGTATTTGGTATCTGCGCTCTGCTGAAGCCAGTTACCTTCGGAAAAAGAGTTGGTAGCTCTTGATCCG
GCAAACAAACCACCGCTGGTAGCGGTGGTTTTTTTGTTTGCAAGCAGCAGATTACGCGCAGAAAAAAAGG
ATCTCAAGAAGATCCTTTGATCTTTTCTACGGGGTCTGACGCTCAGTGGAACGAAAACTCACGTTAAGGG
ATTTT
