>Addgene plasmid #54377 | LII dy 4-6 | addgene partial sequence | sequence record 87726 | M13pUC-Fwd 5'-CCCAGTCACGACGTTGTAAAACG-3'
ATACGACTCACTATAGGGCGAATTGGCGGAAGGCCGTCAAGGCCACGTGTCTTGTCCAGGCGCGCCATGA
GCTCTAAAGCTTCGCTCGAGCTGAAGACAATGTCTAGATAATTAGGCTAAACTATCCTTAAGGTCTGTTG
TCTTCCCTCGAATTCCCAAGCTTATCTCGACCCGGGGTAGCGGCCGCTTGGATCCCAGAATTCTAGGTAC
CTCTTAATTAATGGAGCACAAGACTGGCCTCATGGGCCTTCCGCTCACTGCCCGCTTTCCAGTCGGGAAA
CCTGTCGTGCCAGCTGCATTAACATGGTCATAGCTGTTTCCTTGCGTATTGGGCGCTCTCCGCTTCCTCG
CTCACTGACTCGCTGCGCTCGGTCGTTCGGGTAAAGCCTGGGGTGCCTAATGAGCAAAAGGCCAGCAAAA
GGCCAGGAACCGTAAAAAGGCCGCGTTGCTGGCGTTTTTCCATAGGCTCCGCCCCCCTGACGAGCATCAC
AAAAATCGACGCTCAAGTCAGAGGTGGCGAAACCCGACAGGACTATAAAGATACCAGGCGTTTCCCCCTG
GAAGCTCCCTCGTGCGCTCTCCTGTTCCGACCCTGCCGCTTACCGGATACCTGTCCGCCTTTCTCCCTTC
GGGAAGCGTGGCGCTTTCTCATAGCTCACGCTGTAGGTATCTCAGTTCGGTGTAGGTCGTTCGCTCCAAG
CTGGGCTGTGTGCACGAACCCCCCGTTCAGCCCGACCGCTGCGCCTTATCCGGTAACTATCGTCTTGAGT
CCAACCCGGTAAGACACGACTTATCGCCACTGGCAGCAGCCACTGGTAACAGGATTAGCAGAGCGAGGTA
TGTAGGCGGTGCTACAGAGTTCTTGAAGTGGTGGCCTAACTACGGCTACACTAGAAGAACAGTATTTGGT
ATCTGCGCTCTGCTGAAGCCAGTTACCTTC
